Addgene plasmid #215451: pENTR2b-ITGB1(YYFF)
Purpose: Gateway entry vector with integrin beta1 NPxY mutant (YYFF)
Depositing lab: Johanna Ivaska. Publication: Dynamic regulation of integrin beta1 phosphorylation supports invasion of breast cancer cells. Conway JRW, Joshi O, Kaivola J, Follain G, Gounis M, Kuhl D, Ivaska J. Nat Cell Biol. 2025 May 26. doi: 10.1038/s41556-025-01663-4. PubMed 40419795.
Backbone
  Vector backbone: pENTR2b
  Backbone manufacturer: Thermo Fisher Scientific Inc.
  Total vector size (bp): 4686
  Vector type: Gateway entry vector
Growth in bacteria
  Bacterial resistance: Kanamycin, 50 μg/mL
  Growth temperature: 37°C
  Growth strain: DH5alpha
  Copy number: High Copy
Gene/Insert
  Gene/Insert name: ITGB1
  Species: H. sapiens (human)
  Insert size (bp): 2394
  Mutation: Mutations in the NPxY sites Y783F, Y795F; Silent mutations added to disrupt shRNA binding aagainst endogenous ITGB1 between 2940-2960 bp (target seq: GCCTTGCATTACTGCTGATAT)
  Entrez Gene: ITGB1 (a.k.a. CD29, FNRB, GPIIA, MDF2, MSK12, VLA-BETA, VLAB)
  Promoter: none
  Cloning method: Restriction Enzyme; 5′ cloning site KpnI (not destroyed); 3′ cloning site XhoI (not destroyed)
  Sequencing primers: 5′ attL1_F; 3′ attL2_R
Terms and licenses: Academic/Nonprofit Terms; Industry Terms
How to cite: pENTR2b-ITGB1(YYFF) was a gift from Johanna Ivaska (Addgene plasmid # 215451 ; http://n2t.net/addgene:215451 ; RRID:Addgene_215451)
