[The description below was written by a language model from this plasmid's Addgene catalogue record and pLannotate feature annotations shown in this document.]
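Description:
pENTR2b-ITGB1(YYFF) is a Gateway entry clone built on the commercial pENTR2b backbone, with a total size of 4,686 bp. It is maintained in E. coli as a high-copy plasmid through a ColE1/pUC-type origin and selected with kanamycin via an aminoglycoside phosphotransferase (KanR) gene. The annotation also flags a very short fragment resembling the RSF origin at the start of the sequence, which is unlikely to be a functional replicon. Upstream of the cloning region lie the rrnB T1 and T2 transcription terminators, which insulate the insert from read-through transcription originating in the backbone.

The payload is the 2,394 bp human integrin beta1 (ITGB1) coding sequence, inserted between KpnI and XhoI sites (both retained) and flanked by attL1 and attL2. It carries Y783F and Y795F substitutions, which replace the tyrosines of the two cytoplasmic NPxY motifs with non-phosphorylatable phenylalanines. It also contains silent mutations that disrupt the target site of an shRNA directed against endogenous ITGB1, so the encoded transcript should resist that knockdown. The entry vector has no promoter driving the insert, so it is not an expression construct in itself. Instead, the attL sites allow LR Clonase-mediated transfer of the mutant ORF into any attR-containing destination vector that supplies the promoter, tags or delivery system. The record supports its use for generating expression constructs for knockdown-and-rescue experiments that examine the role of integrin beta1 NPxY tyrosine phosphorylation, studied by the depositors in breast cancer cell invasion.
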