Features (pLannotate 1.2.2; 8 found; start..end, strand, type, name):
      1..46      +  rep_origin     RSF ori (fragment): Plasmids containing the RSF 1030 origin of replication can be propagated in E. coli cells that contain additional plasmids with compatible origins.
    106..149     -  terminator     rrnB T1 terminator: Escherichia coli rrnB; transcription terminator T1 from the E. coli rrnB gene
    281..308     +  terminator     rrnB T2 terminator: transcription terminator T2 from the E. coli rrnB gene
    358..457     +  protein_bind   attL1: mutant version of attL; recombination site for the Gateway® LR reaction LR Clonase™
    501..2894    +  CDS            ITGB1: ITB1_HUMAN - Also known as FNRB, MDF2, MSK12. Experimental evidence at protein level: Swiss-Prot protein existence level 1. (Microbial infection) In case of HIV-1 infection, integrin ITGA5:ITGB1 binding to extracellular viral Tat protein seems to enhance angiogenesis in Kaposi's sarcoma lesions. From Homo sapiens (Human).
   2915..3014    -  protein_bind   attL2: mutant version of attL; recombination site for the Gateway® LR reaction LR Clonase™
   3137..3946    +  CDS            KanR: aminoglycoside phosphotransferase; aph(3')-Ia; confers resistance to kanamycin in bacteria or G418 (Geneticin®) in eukaryotes
   4036..4624    +  rep_origin     ori: high-copy-number ColE1/pMB1/pBR322/pUC origin of replication
>Addgene plasmid #215451 | pENTR2b-ITGB1(YYFF) | addgene full sequence | sequence record 445883 | Addgene NGS Result
CTTTCCTGCGTTATCCCCTGATTCTGTGGATAACCGTATTACCGCTAGCATGGATCTCGGGGACGTCTAA
CTACTAAGCGAGAGTAGGGAACTGCCAGGCATCAAATAAAACGAAAGGCTCAGTCGGAAGACTGGGCCTT
TCGTTTTATCTGTTGTTTGTCGGTGAACGCTCTCCTGAGTAGGACAAATCCGCCGGGAGCGGATTTGAAC
GTTGTGAAGCAACGGCCCGGAGGGTGGCGGGCAGGACGCCCGCCATAAACTGCCAGGCATCAAACTAAGC
AGAAGGCCATCCTGACGGATGGCCTTTTTGCGTTTCTACAAACTCTTCCTGTTAGTTAGTTACTTAAGCT
CGGGCCCCAAATAATGATTTTATTTTGACTGATAGTGACCTGTTCGTTGCAACAAATTGATAAGCAATGC
TTTTTTATAATGCCAACTTTGTACAAAAAAGCAGGCTGGCGCCGGAACCAATTCAGTCGACTGGATCCGG
TACCACCGCCATGAATTTACAACCAATTTTCTGGATTGGACTGATCAGTTCAGTTTGCTGTGTGTTTGCT
CAAACAGATGAAAATAGATGTTTAAAAGCAAATGCCAAATCATGTGGAGAATGTATACAAGCAGGGCCAA
ATTGTGGGTGGTGCACAAATTCAACATTTTTACAGGAAGGAATGCCTACTTCTGCACGATGTGATGATTT
AGAAGCCTTAAAAAAGAAGGGTTGCCCTCCAGATGACATAGAAAATCCCAGAGGCTCCAAAGATATAAAG
AAAAATAAAAATGTAACCAACCGTAGCAAAGGAACAGCAGAGAAGCTCAAGCCAGAGGATATTACTCAGA
TCCAACCACAGCAGTTGGTTTTGCGATTAAGATCAGGGGAGCCACAGACATTTACATTAAAATTCAAGAG
AGCTGAAGACTATCCCATTGACCTCTACTACCTTATGGACCTGTCTTACTCAATGAAAGACGATTTGGAG
AATGTAAAAAGTCTTGGAACAGATCTGATGAATGAAATGAGGAGGATTACTTCGGACTTCAGAATTGGAT
TTGGCTCATTTGTGGAAAAGACTGTGATGCCTTACATTAGCACAACACCAGCTAAGCTCAGGAACCCTTG
CACAAGTGAACAGAACTGCACCAGCCCATTTAGCTACAAAAATGTGCTCAGTCTTACTAATAAAGGAGAA
GTATTTAATGAACTTGTTGGAAAACAGCGCATATCTGGAAATTTGGATTCTCCAGAAGGTGGTTTCGATG
CCATCATGCAAGTTGCAGTTTGTGGATCACTGATTGGCTGGAGGAATGTTACACGGCTGCTGGTGTTTTC
CACAGATGCCGGGTTTCACTTTGCTGGAGATGGGAAACTTGGTGGCATTGTTTTACCAAATGATGGACAA
TGTCACCTGGAAAATAATATGTACACAATGAGCCATTATTATGATTATCCTTCTATTGCTCACCTTGTCC
AGAAACTGAGTGAAAATAATATTCAGACAATTTTTGCAGTTACTGAAGAATTTCAGCCTGTTTACAAGGA
GCTGAAAAACTTGATCCCTAAGTCAGCAGTAGGAACATTATCTGCAAATTCTAGCAATGTAATTCAGTTG
ATCATTGATGCATACAATTCCCTTTCCTCAGAAGTCATTTTGGAAAACGGCAAATTGTCAGAAGGAGTAA
CAATAAGTTACAAATCTTACTGCAAGAACGGGGTGAATGGAACAGGGGAAAATGGAAGAAAATGTTCCAA
TATTTCCATTGGAGATGAGGTTCAATTTGAAATTAGCATAACTTCAAATAAGTGTCCAAAAAAGGATTCT
GACAGCTTTAAAATTAGGCCTCTGGGCTTTACGGAGGAAGTAGAGGTTATTCTTCAGTACATCTGTGAAT
GTGAATGCCAAAGCGAAGGCATCCCTGAAAGTCCCAAGTGTCATGAAGGAAATGGGACATTTGAGTGTGG
CGCGTGCAGGTGCAATGAAGGGCGTGTTGGTAGACATTGTGAATGCAGCACAGATGAAGTTAACAGTGAA
GACATGGATGCTTACTGCAGGAAAGAAAACAGTTCAGAAATCTGCAGTAACAATGGAGAGTGCGTCTGCG
GACAGTGTGTTTGTAGGAAGAGGGATAATACAAATGAAATTTATTCTGGCAAATTCTGCGAGTGTGATAA
TTTCAACTGTGATAGATCCAATGGCTTAATTTGTGGAGGAAATGGTGTTTGCAAGTGTCGTGTGTGTGAG
TGCAACCCCAACTACACTGGCAGTGCATGTGACTGTTCTTTGGATACTAGTACTTGTGAAGCCAGCAACG
GACAGATCTGCAATGGCCGGGGCATCTGCGAGTGTGGTGTCTGTAAGTGTACAGATCCGAAGTTTCAAGG
GCAAACGTGTGAGATGTGTCAGACCTGCCTTGGTGTCTGTGCTGAGCATAAAGAATGTGTTCAGTGCAGA
GCCTTCAATAAAGGAGAAAAGAAAGACACATGCACACAGGAATGTTCCTATTTTAACATTACCAAGGTAG
AAAGTCGGGACAAATTACCCCAGCCGGTCCAACCTGATCCTGTGTCCCATTGTAAGGAGAAGGATGTTGA
CGACTGTTGGTTCTATTTTACGTATTCAGTGAATGGGAACAACGAGGTCATGGTTCATGTTGTGGAGAAT
CCAGAGTGTCCCACTGGTCCAGACATCATTCCAATTGTAGCTGGTGTGGTTGCTGGAATTGTTCTTATTG
GCCTTGCGTTACTCCTCATTTGGAAGCTTTTAATGATAATTCATGACAGAAGGGAGTTTGCTAAATTTGA
AAAGGAGAAAATGAATGCCAAATGGGACACGGGTGAAAATCCTATTTTTAAGAGTGCCGTAACAACTGTG
GTCAATCCGAAGTTTGAGGGAAAATAGTGACTCGAGATATCTAGACCCAGCTTTCTTGTACAAAGTTGGC
ATTATAAGAAAGCATTGCTTATCAATTTGTTGCAACGAACAGGTCACTATCAGTCAAAATAAAATCATTA
TTTGCCATCCAGCTGCAGCTCTGGCCCGTGTCTCAAAATCTCTGATGTTACATTGCACAAGATAAAAATA
TATCATCATGAACAATAAAACTGTCTGCTTACATAAACAGTAATACAAGGGGTGTTATGAGCCATATTCA
ACGGGAAACGTCGAGGCCGCGATTAAATTCCAACATGGATGCTGATTTATATGGGTATAAATGGGCTCGC
GATAATGTCGGGCAATCAGGTGCGACAATCTATCGCTTGTATGGGAAGCCCGATGCGCCAGAGTTGTTTC
TGAAACATGGCAAAGGTAGCGTTGCCAATGATGTTACAGATGAGATGGTCAGACTAAACTGGCTGACGGA
ATTTATGCCTCTTCCGACCATCAAGCATTTTATCCGTACTCCTGATGATGCATGGTTACTCACCACTGCG
ATCCCCGGAAAAACAGCATTCCAGGTATTAGAAGAATATCCTGATTCAGGTGAAAATATTGTTGATGCGC
TGGCAGTGTTCCTGCGCCGGTTGCATTCGATTCCTGTTTGTAATTGTCCTTTTAACAGCGATCGCGTATT
TCGTCTCGCTCAGGCGCAATCACGAATGAATAACGGTTTGGTTGATGCGAGTGATTTTGATGACGAGCGT
AATGGCTGGCCTGTTGAACAAGTCTGGAAAGAAATGCATAAACTTTTGCCATTCTCACCGGATTCAGTCG
TCACTCATGGTGATTTCTCACTTGATAACCTTATTTTTGACGAGGGGAAATTAATAGGTTGTATTGATGT
TGGACGAGTCGGAATCGCAGACCGATACCAGGATCTTGCCATCCTATGGAACTGCCTCGGTGAGTTTTCT
CCTTCATTACAGAAACGGCTTTTTCAAAAATATGGTATTGATAATCCTGATATGAATAAATTGCAGTTTC
ATTTGATGCTCGATGAGTTTTTCTAATCAGAATTGGTTAATTGGTTGTAACATTATTCAGATTGGGCCCC
GTTCCACTGAGCGTCAGACCCCGTAGAAAAGATCAAAGGATCTTCTTGAGATCCTTTTTTTCTGCGCGTA
ATCTGCTGCTTGCAAACAAAAAAACCACCGCTACCAGCGGTGGTTTGTTTGCCGGATCAAGAGCTACCAA
CTCTTTTTCCGAAGGTAACTGGCTTCAGCAGAGCGCAGATACCAAATACTGTTCTTCTAGTGTAGCCGTA
GTTAGGCCACCACTTCAAGAACTCTGTAGCACCGCCTACATACCTCGCTCTGCTAATCCTGTTACCAGTG
GCTGCTGCCAGTGGCGATAAGTCGTGTCTTACCGGGTTGGACTCAAGACGATAGTTACCGGATAAGGCGC
AGCGGTCGGGCTGAACGGGGGGTTCGTGCACACAGCCCAGCTTGGAGCGAACGACCTACACCGAACTGAG
ATACCTACAGCGTGAGCTATGAGAAAGCGCCACGCTTCCCGAAGGGAGAAAGGCGGACAGGTATCCGGTA
AGCGGCAGGGTCGGAACAGGAGAGCGCACGAGGGAGCTTCCAGGGGGAAACGCCTGGTATCTTTATAGTC
CTGTCGGGTTTCGCCACCTCTGACTTGAGCGTCGATTTTTGTGATGCTCGTCAGGGGGGCGGAGCCTATG
GAAAAACGCCAGCAACGCGGCCTTTTTACGGTTCCTGGCCTTTTGCTGGCCTTTTGCTCACATGTT
